Addgene plasmid #175529: pcDNA5/FRT/TO_[Cox8a]x2_HaloTag7
Purpose: Expression of HaloTag7 at the inner membrane of mitochondria in mammalian cells
Depositing lab: Kai Johnsson. Depositing organization: Max Planck Institute for Medical Research. Publication: Engineered HaloTag variants for fluorescence lifetime multiplexing. Frei MS, Tarnawski M, Roberti MJ, Koch B, Hiblot J, Johnsson K. Nat Methods. 2021 Dec 16. pii: 10.1038/s41592-021-01341-x. doi: 10.1038/s41592-021-01341-x. PubMed 34916672.
Backbone
  Vector backbone: pCDNA5/FR/TO
  Vector type: Mammalian Expression
  Selectable markers: Hygromycin
Growth in bacteria
  Bacterial resistance: Ampicillin, 100 μg/mL
  Growth temperature: 37°C
  Growth strain: DH5alpha
  Copy number: High Copy
Gene/Insert
  Gene/Insert name: Cox8a-HaloTag7 (alt name: Cox8a-HaloTag7)
  Species: H. sapiens (human)
  Cloning method: Gibson Cloning
Terms and licenses: Academic/Nonprofit Terms; Industry Terms: Not Available to Industry
How to cite: pcDNA5/FRT/TO_[Cox8a]x2_HaloTag7 was a gift from Kai Johnsson (Addgene plasmid # 175529 ; http://n2t.net/addgene:175529 ; RRID:Addgene_175529)
