[The description below was written by a language model from this plasmid's Addgene catalogue record and pLannotate feature annotations shown in this document.]
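Description:
pcDNA5/FRT/TO_[Cox8a]x2_HaloTag7 is a 6.2 kb mammalian expression plasmid built on the pcDNA5/FRT/TO backbone. It is propagated in E. coli through a high-copy ColE1/pUC-type origin with ampicillin selection (AmpR). Remnants of an f1 origin and lac regulatory sequences are also annotated in the backbone.

The expression cassette is driven by the human CMV immediate-early enhancer and promoter, followed directly by two short elements that the annotation software labels as tet-operator-containing promoter fragments. These correspond to the tandem tet operators of the "TO" design, which allow Tet repressor to silence the promoter until tetracycline or doxycycline is added. In cells lacking the repressor, expression would be expected to be constitutive.

The open reading frame begins with two tandem copies of the mitochondrial presequence of human cytochrome c oxidase subunit VIII (Cox8a), fused upstream of HaloTag7, and ends at a bGH polyadenylation signal. HaloTag is a modified bacterial dehalogenase that reacts covalently with chloroalkane ligands, so fluorescent substrates can label it in live cells. The duplicated presequence directs the fusion into mitochondria, and the record states localisation at the inner membrane.

Downstream lies an FRT site placed directly before a hygromycin resistance gene with an SV40 poly(A) signal. No complete promoter is annotated for this gene. This fits the usual arrangement in which Flp-mediated integration into a genomic FRT landing site supplies the promoter, so hygromycin selects for single-copy isogenic integrants.

The plasmid serves as a mitochondrial HaloTag7 marker for imaging, and it was deposited with work on HaloTag variants for fluorescence lifetime multiplexing.
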