Features (pLannotate 1.2.2; 23 found; start..end, strand, type, name):
     73..125     -  misc_feature   bom (fragment): basis of mobility region from pBR322
    280..659     +  enhancer       CMV enhancer: human cytomegalovirus immediate early enhancer
    660..863     +  promoter       CMV promoter: human cytomegalovirus (CMV) immediate early promoter
    865..884     +  promoter       PLtetO-1 promoter (fragment): modified phage lambda PL promoter with tet operator sites (Lutz and Bujard, 1997)
    886..905     +  promoter       PLtetO-1 promoter (fragment): modified phage lambda PL promoter with tet operator sites (Lutz and Bujard, 1997)
    913..946     +  promoter       TRE3GV promoter (fragment): 3rd-generation Tet-responsive promoter that can be activated by binding of Tet-On® 3G, optimized for retroviral and lentiviral vectors
   1091..1165    +  CDS            COX8 presequence: mitochondrial presequence of human cytochrome c oxidase subunit VIII (Rizutto et al., 1989)
   1176..1249    +  CDS            COX8 presequence (fragment): mitochondrial presequence of human cytochrome c oxidase subunit VIII (Rizutto et al., 1989)
   1286..2169    +  CDS            HaloTag® (fragment): modified bacterial dehalogenase that forms covalent bonds with chloroalkane derivatives
   2220..2444    +  polyA_signal   bGH poly(A) signal: bovine growth hormone polyadenylation signal
   2448..2469    +  promoter       SV40 promoter (fragment): SV40 enhancer and early promoter
   2490..2723    +  rep_origin     f1 ori (fragment) (sequence partly withheld): f1 bacteriophage origin of replication; arrow indicates direction of (+) strand synthesis
   2728..2775    +  protein_bind   FRT: FLP-mediated recombination occurs in the 8-bp core sequence TCTAGAAA (Turan and Bode, 2011). FLP recombinase from the Saccharomyces cerevisiae 2μ plasmid
   2783..3805    +  CDS            HygR: aminoglycoside phosphotransferase from E. coli; aph(4)-Ia; confers resistance to hygromycin
   3815..3940    +  CDS            ble (fragment): BLE_KLEPN - Experimental evidence at protein level: Swiss-Prot protein existence level 1. Binding protein with a strong affinity to the bleomycin family of antibiotics. Binds to CL990; an antimitotic-antibiotic compound. From Klebsiella pneumoniae.
   3935..4056    +  polyA_signal   SV40 poly(A) signal: SV40 polyadenylation signal
   4129..4145    -  protein_bind   lac operator: The lac repressor binds to the lac operator to inhibit transcription in E. coli. This inhibition can be relieved by adding lactose or isopropyl-β-D-thiogalactopyranoside (IPTG). lac repressor encoded by lacI
   4153..4183    -  promoter       lac promoter: promoter for the E. coli lac operon
   4198..4219    -  protein_bind   CAP binding site: CAP binding activates transcription in the presence of cAMP. E. coli catabolite activator protein
   4232..4324    -  CDS            lacI (fragment): lac repressor; lacI; The lac repressor binds to the lac operator to inhibit transcription in E. coli. This inhibition can be relieved by adding lactose or isopropyl-β-D-thiogalactopyranoside (IPTG).
   4507..5095    -  rep_origin     ori: high-copy-number ColE1/pMB1/pBR322/pUC origin of replication
   5266..6126    -  CDS            AmpR: β-lactamase; bla; confers resistance to ampicillin, carbenicillin, and related antibiotics
   6127..14      -  promoter       AmpR promoter (across the origin): bla
>Addgene plasmid #175529 | pcDNA5/FRT/TO_[Cox8a]x2_HaloTag7 | addgene full sequence | sequence record 347595 | Addgene NGS Result
ATAGGGGTTCCGCGCACATTTCCCCGAAAAGTGCCACCTGACGTCGACGGATCGGGAGATCTCCCGATCC
CCTATGGTGCACTCTCAGTACAATCTGCTCTGATGCCGCATAGTTAAGCCAGTATCTGCTCCCTGCTTGT
GTGTTGGAGGTCGCTGAGTAGTGCGCGAGCAAAATTTAAGCTACAACAAGGCAAGGCTTGACCGACAATT
GCATGAAGAATCTGCTTAGGGTTAGGCGTTTTGCGCTGCTTCGCGATGTACGGGCCAGATATACGCGTTG
ACATTGATTATTGACTAGTTATTAATAGTAATCAATTACGGGGTCATTAGTTCATAGCCCATATATGGAG
TTCCGCGTTACATAACTTACGGTAAATGGCCCGCCTGGCTGACCGCCCAACGACCCCCGCCCATTGACGT
CAATAATGACGTATGTTCCCATAGTAACGCCAATAGGGACTTTCCATTGACGTCAATGGGTGGAGTATTT
ACGGTAAACTGCCCACTTGGCAGTACATCAAGTGTATCATATGCCAAGTACGCCCCCTATTGACGTCAAT
GACGGTAAATGGCCCGCCTGGCATTATGCCCAGTACATGACCTTATGGGACTTTCCTACTTGGCAGTACA
TCTACGTATTAGTCATCGCTATTACCATGGTGATGCGGTTTTGGCAGTACATCAATGGGCGTGGATAGCG
GTTTGACTCACGGGGATTTCCAAGTCTCCACCCCATTGACGTCAATGGGAGTTTGTTTTGGCACCAAAAT
CAACGGGACTTTCCAAAATGTCGTAACAACTCCGCCCCATTGACGCAAATGGGCGGTAGGCGTGTACGGT
GGGAGGTCTATATAAGCAGAGCTCTCCCTATCAGTGATAGAGATCTCCCTATCAGTGATAGAGATCGTCG
ACGAGCTCGTTTAGTGAACCGTCAGATCGCCTGGAGACGCCATCCACGCTGTTTTGACCTCCATAGAAGA
CACCGGGACCGATCCAGCCTCCGGACTCTAGCGTTTAAACTTAAGCTTGGTACCGAGCTCGGATCCACTA
GTCCAGTGTGGTGGAATTCTGCAGATATCCAGCAACCACCATGTCCGTCCTGACGCCGCTGCTGCTGCGG
GGCTTGACAGGCTCGGCCCGGCGGCTCCCAGTGCCGCGCGCCAAGATCCATTCGTTGTCCGTCCTGACGC
CGCTGCTGCTGCGGGGCTTGACAGGCTCGGCCCGGCGGCTCCCAGTGCCGCGCGCCAAGATCCATTCGTT
GGGAGGCAGCGGAGGCAGCGGATCCGAAATCGGTACTGGCTTTCCATTCGACCCCCATTATGTGGAAGTC
CTGGGCGAGCGCATGCACTACGTCGATGTTGGTCCGCGCGATGGCACCCCTGTGCTGTTCCTGCACGGTA
ACCCGACCTCCTCCTACGTGTGGCGCAACATCATCCCGCATGTTGCACCGACCCATCGCTGCATTGCTCC
AGACCTGATCGGTATGGGCAAATCCGACAAACCAGACCTGGGTTATTTCTTCGACGACCACGTCCGCTTC
ATGGATGCCTTCATCGAAGCCCTGGGTCTGGAAGAGGTCGTCCTGGTCATTCACGACTGGGGCTCCGCTC
TGGGTTTCCACTGGGCCAAGCGCAATCCAGAGCGCGTCAAAGGTATTGCATTTATGGAGTTCATCCGCCC
TATCCCGACCTGGGACGAATGGCCAGAATTTGCCCGCGAGACCTTCCAGGCCTTCCGCACCACCGACGTC
GGCCGCAAGCTGATCATCGATCAGAACGTTTTTATCGAGGGTACGCTGCCGATGGGTGTCGTCCGCCCGC
TGACTGAAGTCGAGATGGACCATTACCGCGAGCCGTTCCTGAATCCTGTTGACCGCGAGCCACTGTGGCG
CTTCCCAAACGAGCTGCCAATCGCCGGTGAGCCAGCGAACATCGTCGCGCTGGTCGAAGAATACATGGAC
TGGCTGCACCAGTCCCCTGTCCCGAAGCTGCTGTTCTGGGGCACCCCAGGCGTTCTGATCCCACCGGCCG
AAGCCGCTCGCCTGGCCAAAAGCCTGCCTAACTGCAAGGCTGTGGACATCGGCCCGGGTCTGAATCTGCT
GCAAGAAGACAACCCGGACCTGATCGGCAGCGAGATCGCGCGCTGGCTGTCTACTCTGGAGATTTCCGGT
TAACCGCTCGAGTCTAGAGGGCCCGTTTAAACCCGCTGATCAGCCTCGACTGTGCCTTCTAGTTGCCAGC
CATCTGTTGTTTGCCCCTCCCCCGTGCCTTCCTTGACCCTGGAAGGTGCCACTCCCACTGTCCTTTCCTA
ATAAAATGAGGAAATTGCATCGCATTGTCTGAGTAGGTGTCATTCTATTCTGGGGGGTGGGGTGGGGCAG
GACAGCAAGGGGGAGGATTGGGAAGACAATAGCAGGCATGCTGGGGATGCGGTGGGCTCTATGGCTTCTG
AGGCGGAAAGAACCAGCTGGGGCTCTAGGGGGTATCCCC
[124 nt withheld, positions 2490-2613]
C
[91 nt withheld, positions 2615-2705]
AGGGTGATGGTTCACGTACCTAGAAGTTCCTATTCCGAAGTTCCTATTCTCTAGAAAGTATAGGAACTTC
CTTGGCCAAAAAGCCTGAACTCACCGCGACGTCTGTCGAGAAGTTTCTGATCGAAAAGTTCGACAGCGTC
TCCGACCTGATGCAGCTCTCGGAGGGCGAAGAATCTCGTGCTTTCAGCTTCGATGTAGGAGGGCGTGGAT
ATGTCCTGCGGGTAAATAGCTGCGCCGATGGTTTCTACAAAGATCGTTATGTTTATCGGCACTTTGCATC
GGCCGCGCTCCCGATTCCGGAAGTGCTTGACATTGGGGAATTCAGCGAGAGCCTGACCTATTGCATCTCC
CGCCGTGCACAGGGTGTCACGTTGCAAGACCTGCCTGAAACCGAACTGCCCGCTGTTCTGCAGCCGGTCG
CGGAGGCCATGGATGCGATCGCTGCGGCCGATCTTAGCCAGACGAGCGGGTTCGGCCCATTCGGACCGCA
AGGAATCGGTCAATACACTACATGGCGTGATTTCATATGCGCGATTGCTGATCCCCATGTGTATCACTGG
CAAACTGTGATGGACGACACCGTCAGTGCGTCCGTCGCGCAGGCTCTCGATGAGCTGATGCTTTGGGCCG
AGGACTGCCCCGAAGTCCGGCACCTCGTGCACGCGGATTTCGGCTCCAACAATGTCCTGACGGACAATGG
CCGCATAACAGCGGTCATTGACTGGAGCGAGGCGATGTTCGGGGATTCCCAATACGAGGTCGCCAACATC
TTCTTCTGGAGGCCGTGGTTGGCTTGTATGGAGCAGCAGACGCGCTACTTCGAGCGGAGGCATCCGGAGC
TTGCAGGATCGCCGCGGCTCCGGGCGTATATGCTCCGCATTGGTCTTGACCAACTCTATCAGAGCTTGGT
TGACGGCAATTTCGATGATGCAGCTTGGGCGCAGGGTCGATGCGACGCAATCGTCCGATCCGGAGCCGGG
ACTGTCGGGCGTACACAAATCGCCCGCAGAAGCGCGGCCGTCTGGACCGATGGCTGTGTAGAAGTACTCG
CCGATAGTGGAAACCGACGCCCCAGCACTCGTCCGAGGGCAAAGGAATAGCACGTACTACGAGATTTCGA
TTCCACCGCCGCCTTCTATGAAAGGTTGGGCTTCGGAATCGTTTTCCGGGACGCCGGCTGGATGATCCTC
CAGCGCGGGGATCTCATGCTGGAGTTCTTCGCCCACCCCAACTTGTTTATTGCAGCTTATAATGGTTACA
AATAAAGCAATAGCATCACAAATTTCACAAATAAAGCATTTTTTTCACTGCATTCTAGTTGTGGTTTGTC
CAAACTCATCAATGTATCTTATCATGTCTGTATACCGTCGACCTCTAGCTAGAGCTTGGCGTAATCATGG
TCATAGCTGTTTCCTGTGTGAAATTGTTATCCGCTCACAATTCCACACAACATACGAGCCGGAAGCATAA
AGTGTAAAGCCTGGGGTGCCTAATGAGTGAGCTAACTCACATTAATTGCGTTGCGCTCACTGCCCGCTTT
CCAGTCGGGAAACCTGTCGTGCCAGCTGCATTAATGAATCGGCCAACGCGCGGGGAGAGGCGGTTTGCGT
ATTGGGCGCTCTTCCGCTTCCTCGCTCACTGACTCGCTGCGCTCGGTCGTTCGGCTGCGGCGAGCGGTAT
CAGCTCACTCAAAGGCGGTAATACGGTTATCCACAGAATCAGGGGATAACGCAGGAAAGAACATGTGAGC
AAAAGGCCAGCAAAAGGCCAGGAACCGTAAAAAGGCCGCGTTGCTGGCGTTTTTCCATAGGCTCCGCCCC
CCTGACGAGCATCACAAAAATCGACGCTCAAGTCAGAGGTGGCGAAACCCGACAGGACTATAAAGATACC
AGGCGTTTCCCCCTGGAAGCTCCCTCGTGCGCTCTCCTGTTCCGACCCTGCCGCTTACCGGATACCTGTC
CGCCTTTCTCCCTTCGGGAAGCGTGGCGCTTTCTCATAGCTCACGCTGTAGGTATCTCAGTTCGGTGTAG
GTCGTTCGCTCCAAGCTGGGCTGTGTGCACGAACCCCCCGTTCAGCCCGACCGCTGCGCCTTATCCGGTA
ACTATCGTCTTGAGTCCAACCCGGTAAGACACGACTTATCGCCACTGGCAGCAGCCACTGGTAACAGGAT
TAGCAGAGCGAGGTATGTAGGCGGTGCTACAGAGTTCTTGAAGTGGTGGCCTAACTACGGCTACACTAGA
AGAACAGTATTTGGTATCTGCGCTCTGCTGAAGCCAGTTACCTTCGGAAAAAGAGTTGGTAGCTCTTGAT
CCGGCAAACAAACCACCGCTGGTAGCGGTGGTTTTTTTGTTTGCAAGCAGCAGATTACGCGCAGAAAAAA
AGGATCTCAAGAAGATCCTTTGATCTTTTCTACGGGGTCTGACGCTCAGTGGAACGAAAACTCACGTTAA
GGGATTTTGGTCATGAGATTATCAAAAAGGATCTTCACCTAGATCCTTTTAAATTAAAAATGAAGTTTTA
AATCAATCTAAAGTATATATGAGTAAACTTGGTCTGACAGTTACCAATGCTTAATCAGTGAGGCACCTAT
CTCAGCGATCTGTCTATTTCGTTCATCCATAGTTGCCTGACTCCCCGTCGTGTAGATAACTACGATACGG
GAGGGCTTACCATCTGGCCCCAGTGCTGCAATGATACCGCGAGACCCACGCTCACCGGCTCCAGATTTAT
CAGCAATAAACCAGCCAGCCGGAAGGGCCGAGCGCAGAAGTGGTCCTGCAACTTTATCCGCCTCCATCCA
GTCTATTAATTGTTGCCGGGAAGCTAGAGTAAGTAGTTCGCCAGTTAATAGTTTGCGCAACGTTGTTGCC
ATTGCTACAGGCATCGTGGTGTCACGCTCGTCGTTTGGTATGGCTTCATTCAGCTCCGGTTCCCAACGAT
CAAGGCGAGTTACATGATCCCCCATGTTGTGCAAAAAAGCGGTTAGCTCCTTCGGTCCTCCGATCGTTGT
CAGAAGTAAGTTGGCCGCAGTGTTATCACTCATGGTTATGGCAGCACTGCATAATTCTCTTACTGTCATG
CCATCCGTAAGATGCTTTTCTGTGACTGGTGAGTACTCAACCAAGTCATTCTGAGAATAGTGTATGCGGC
GACCGAGTTGCTCTTGCCCGGCGTCAATACGGGATAATACCGCGCCACATAGCAGAACTTTAAAAGTGCT
CATCATTGGAAAACGTTCTTCGGGGCGAAAACTCTCAAGGATCTTACCGCTGTTGAGATCCAGTTCGATG
TAACCCACTCGTGCACCCAACTGATCTTCAGCATCTTTTACTTTCACCAGCGTTTCTGGGTGAGCAAAAA
CAGGAAGGCAAAATGCCGCAAAAAAGGGAATAAGGGCGACACGGAAATGTTGAATACTCATACTCTTCCT
TTTTCAATATTATTGAAGCATTTATCAGGGTTATTGTCTCATGAGCGGATACATATTTGAATGTATTTAG
AAAAATAAACAA
